>Addgene plasmid #242078 | pNQ056 | addgene full sequence | sequence record 489327 | Addgene NGS Result
GTCTGGCTTCTGATAAAGCGGGCCATGTTAAGGGCGGTTTTTTCCTGTTTGGTCACTGATGCCTCCGTGT
AAGGGGGATTTCTGTTCATGGGGGTAATGATACCGATGAAACGAGAGAGGATGCTCACGATACGGGTTAC
TGATGATGAACATGCCCGGTTACTGGAACGTTGTGAGGGTAAACAACTGGCGGTATGGATGCGGCGGGAC
CAGAGAAAAATCACTCAGGGTCAATGCCAGCGCTTCGTTAATACAGATGTAGGTGTTCCACAGGGTAGCC
AGCAGCATCCTGCGATGCAGATCCGGAACATAATGGTGCAGGGCGCTGACTTCCGCGTTTCCAGACTTTA
CGAAACACGGAAACCGAAGACCATTCATGTTGTTGCTCAGGTCGCAGACGTTTTGCAGCAGCAGTCGCTT
CACGTTCGCTCGCGTATCGGTGATTCATTCTGCTAACCAGTAAGGCAACCCCGCCAGCCTAGCCGGGTCC
TCAACGACAGGAGCACGATCATGCGCACCCGTGGGGCCGCCATGCCGGCGATAATGGCCTGCTTCTCGCC
GAAACGTTTGGTGGCGGGACCAGTGACGAAGGCTTGAGCGAGGGCGTGCAAGATTCCGAATACCGCAAGC
GACAGGCCGATCATCGTCGCGCTCCAGCGAAAGCGGTCCTCGCCGAAAATGACCCAGAGCGCTGCCGGCA
CCTGTCCTACGAGTTGCATGATAAAGAAGACAGTCATAAGTGCGGCGACGATAGTCATGCCCCGCGCCCA
CCGGAAGGAGCTGACTGGGTTGAAGGCTCTCAAGGGCATCGGTCGAGATCCCGGTGCCTAATGAGTGAGC
TAACTTACATTAATTGCGTTGCGCTCACTGCCCGCTTTCCAGTCGGGAAACCTGTCGTGCCAGCTGCATT
AATGAATCGGCCAACGCGCGGGGAGAGGCGGTTTGCGTATTGGGCGCCAGGGTGGTTTTTCTTTTCACCA
GTGAGACGGGCAACAGCTGATTGCCCTTCACCGCCTGGCCCTGAGAGAGTTGCAGCAAGCGGTCCACGCT
GGTTTGCCCCAGCAGGCGAAAATCCTGTTTGATGGTGGTTAACGGCGGGATATAACATGAGCTGTCTTCG
GTATCGTCGTATCCCACTACCGAGATATCCGCACCAACGCGCAGCCCGGACTCGGTAATGGCGCGCATTG
CGCCCAGCGCCATCTGATCGTTGGCAACCAGCATCGCAGTGGGAACGATGCCCTCATTCAGCATTTGCAT
GGTTTGTTGAAAACCGGACATGGCACTCCAGTCGCCTTCCCGTTCCGCTATCGGCTGAATTTGATTGCGA
GTGAGATATTTATGCCAGCCAGCCAGACGCAGACGCGCCGAGACAGAACTTAATGGGCCCGCTAACAGCG
CGATTTGCTGGTGACCCAATGCGACCAGATGCTCCACGCCCAGTCGCGTACCGTCTTCATGGGAGAAAAT
AATACTGTTGATGGGTGTCTGGTCAGAGACATCAAGAAATAACGCCGGAACATTAGTGCAGGCAGCTTCC
ACAGCAATGGCATCCTGGTCATCCAGCGGATAGTTAATGATCAGCCCACTGACGCGTTGCGCGAGAAGAT
TGTGCACCGCCGCTTTACAGGCTTCGACGCCGCTTCGTTCTACCATCGACACCACCACGCTGGCACCCAG
TTGATCGGCGCGAGATTTAATCGCCGCGACAATTTGCGACGGCGCGTGCAGGGCCAGACTGGAGGTGGCA
ACGCCAATCAGCAACGACTGTTTGCCCGCCAGTTGTTGTGCCACGCGGTTGGGAATGTAATTCAGCTCCG
CCATCGCCGCTTCCACTTTTTCCCGCGTTTTCGCAGAAACGTGGCTGGCCTGGTTCACCACGCGGGAAAC
GGTCTGATAAGAGACACCGGCATACTCTGCGACATCGTATAACGTTACTGGTTTCACATTCACCACCCTG
AATTGACTCTCTTCCGGGCGCTATCATGCCATACCGCGAAAGGTTTTGCGCCATTCGATGGTGTCCGGGA
TCTCGACGCTCTCCCTTATGCGACTCCTGCATTAGGAAGCAGCCCAGTAGTAGGTTGAGGCCGTTGAGCA
CCGCCGCCGCAAGGAATGGTGCATGCAAGGAGATGGCGCCCAACAGTCCCCCGGCCACGGGGCCTGCCAC
CATACCCACGCCGAAACAAGCGCTCATGAGCCCGAAGTGGCGAGCCCGATCTTCCCCATCGGTGATGTCG
GCGATATAGGCGCCAGCAACCGCACCTGTGGCGCCGGTGATGCCGGCCACGATGCGTCCGGCGTAGAGGA
TCGAGATCTCGATCCCGCGAAATTAATACGACTCACTATAGGGGAATTGTGAGCGGATAACAATTCCCCT
CTAGAAATAATTTTGTTTAACTTTAAGAAGGAGATATACCATGGGTCATCACCATCATCATCACGGGTCC
CTGCAGGACTCAGAAGTCAATCAAGAAGCTAAGCCAGAGGTCAAGCCAGAAGTCAAGCCTGAGACTCACA
TCAATTTAAAGGTGTCCGATGGATCTTCAGAGATCTTCTTCAAGATCAAAAAGACCACTCCTTTAAGAAG
GCTGATGGAAGCGTTCGCTAAAAGACAGGGTAAGGAAATGGACTCCTTAAGATTCTTGTACGACGGTATT
AGAATTCAAGCTGATCAGGCCCCTGAAGATTTGGACATGGAGGATAACGATATTATTGAGGCTCACCGCG
AACAGATTGGAGGTTCAGAATCACTACGTATTATTTTTGCGGGTACACCTGACTTTGCAGCGCGTCATCT
CGACGCGCTGTTGTCTTCTGGTCATAACGTCGTTGGCGTGTTCACCCAGCCAGACCGACCGGCAGGACGC
GGTAAAAAACTGATGCCCAGCCCGGTTAAAGTTCTGGCTGAGGAAAAAGGTCTGCCCGTTTTTCAACCTG
TTTCCCTGCGTCCACAAGAAAACCAGCAACTGGTCGCCGAACTGCAGGCTGATGTTATGGTCGTCGTCGC
CTATGGTTTAATTCTGCCGAAAGCAGTGCTGGAGATGCCGCGTCTTGGCTGTATCAACGTTCATGGTTCA
CTGCTGCCACGCTGGCGCGGTGCTGCACCAATCCAACGCTCACTATGGGCGGGTGATGCAGAAACTGGTG
TGACCATTATGCAAATGGATGTCGGTTTAGACACCGGTGATATGCTCTATAAGCTCTCCTGCCCGATTAC
TGCAGAAGATACCAGTGGTACGCTGTACGACAAGCTGGCAGAGCTTGGCCCACAAGGGCTTATCACCACG
TTGAAACAACTGGCAGACGGCACGGCGAAACCAGAAGTTCAGGACGAAACTCTTGTCACTTACGCCGAGA
AGTTGAGTAAAGAAGAAGCGCGTATTGACTGGTCACTTTCGGCAGCACAGCTTGAACGCTGCATTCGCGC
TTTCAATCCATGGCCAATGAGCTGGCTGGAAATTGAAGGACAGCCGGTTAAAGTCTGGAAAGCATCGGTC
ATTGATACGGCAACCAACGCTGCACCAGGAACGATCCTTGAAGCCAACAAACAAGGCATTCAGGTTGCGA
CTGGTGATGGCATCCTGAACCTGCTCTCGTTACAACCTGCGGGTAAGAAAGCGATGAGCGCGCAAGACCT
CCTGAACTCTCGTCGGGAATGGTTTGTTCCGGGCAACCGTCTGGTCTAACTAGAGGATCCGAATTCGAGC
TCCGTCGACAAGCTTGCGGCCGCACTCGAGCACCACCACCACCACCACTGAGATCCGGCTGCTAACAAAG
CCCGAAAGGAAGCTGAGTTGGCTGCTGCCACCGCTGAGCAATAACTAGCATAACCCCTTGGGGCCTCTAA
ACGGGTCTTGAGGGGTTTTTTGCTGAAAGGAGGAACTATATCCGGATTGGCGAATGGG
[124 nt withheld, positions 3909-4032]
C
[91 nt withheld, positions 4034-4124]
A
[49 nt withheld, positions 4126-4174]
CCTTTGACGTTGGAGTCCACGTTCTTT
[37 nt withheld, positions 4202-4238]
ACCCTATCTCGGTCTATTCTTTTGATTTATAAGGGATTTTGCCGATTTCGGCCTATTGGTTAAAAAATGA
GCTGATTTAACAAAAATTTAACGCGAATTTTAACAAAATATTAACGCTTACAATTTAGGTGGCACTTTTC
GGGGAAATGTGCGCGGAACCCCTATTTGTTTATTTTTCTAAATACATTCAAATATGTATCCGCTCATGAG
ACAATAACCCTGATAAATGCTTCAATAATATTGAAAAAGGAAGAGTATGAGTATTCAACATTTCCGTGTC
GCCCTTATTCCCTTTTTTGCGGCATTTTGCCTTCCTGTTTTTGCTCACCCAGAAACGCTGGTGAAAGTAA
AAGATGCTGAAGATCAGTTGGGTGCACGAGTGGGTTACATCGAACTGGATCTCAACAGCGGTAAGATCCT
TGAGAGTTTTCGCCCCGAAGAACGTTTTCCAATGATGAGCACTTTTAAAGTTCTGCTATGTGGCGCGGTA
TTATCCCGTATTGACGCCGGGCAAGAGCAACTCGGTCGCCGCATACACTATTCTCAGAATGACTTGGTTG
AGTACTCACCAGTCACAGAAAAGCATCTTACGGATGGCATGACAGTAAGAGAATTATGCAGTGCTGCCAT
AACCATGAGTGATAACACTGCGGCCAACTTACTTCTGACAACGATCGGAGGACCGAAGGAGCTAACCGCT
TTTTTGCACAACATGGGGGATCATGTAACTCGCCTTGATCGTTGGGAACCGGAGCTGAATGAAGCCATAC
CAAACGACGAGCGTGACACCACGATGCCTGCAGCAATGGCAACAACGTTGCGCAAACTATTAACTGGCGA
ACTACTTACTCTAGCTTCCCGGCAACAATTAATAGACTGGATGGAGGCGGATAAAGTTGCAGGACCACTT
CTGCGCTCGGCCCTTCCGGCTGGCTGGTTTATTGCTGATAAATCTGGAGCCGGTGAGCGTGGTTCTCGCG
GTATCATTGCAGCACTGGGGCCAGATGGTAAGCCCTCCCGTATCGTAGTTATCTACACGACGGGGAGTCA
GGCAACTATGGATGAACGAAATAGACAGATCGCTGAGATAGGTGCCTCACTGATTAAGCATTGGTAACTG
TCAGACCAAGTTTACTCATATATACTTTAGATTGATTTAAAACTTCATTTTTAATTTAAAAGGATCTAGG
TGAAGATCCTTTTTGATAATCTCATGACCAAAATCCCTTAACGTGAGTTTTCGTTCCACTGAGCGTCAGA
CCCCGTAGAAAAGATCAAAGGATCTTCTTGAGATCCTTTTTTTCTGCGCGTAATCTGCTGCTTGCAAACA
AAAAAACCACCGCTACCAGCGGTGGTTTGTTTGCCGGATCAAGAGCTACCAACTCTTTTTCCGAAGGTAA
CTGGCTTCAGCAGAGCGCAGATACCAAATACTGTCCTTCTAGTGTAGCCGTAGTTAGGCCACCACTTCAA
GAACTCTGTAGCACCGCCTACATACCTCGCTCTGCTAATCCTGTTACCAGTGGCTGCTGCCAGTGGCGAT
AAGTCGTGTCTTACCGGGTTGGACTCAAGACGATAGTTACCGGATAAGGCGCAGCGGTCGGGCTGAACGG
GGGGTTCGTGCACACAGCCCAGCTTGGAGCGAACGACCTACACCGAACTGAGATACCTACAGCGTGAGCT
ATGAGAAAGCGCCACGCTTCCCGAAGGGAGAAAGGCGGACAGGTATCCGGTAAGCGGCAGGGTCGGAACA
GGAGAGCGCACGAGGGAGCTTCCAGGGGGAAACGCCTGGTATCTTTATAGTCCTGTCGGGTTTCGCCACC
TCTGACTTGAGCGTCGATTTTTGTGATGCTCGTCAGGGGGGCGGAGCCTATGGAAAAACGCCAGCAACGC
GGCCTTTTTACGGTTCCTGGCCTTTTGCTGGCCTTTTGCTCACATGTTCTTTCCTGCGTTATCCCCTGAT
TCTGTGGATAACCGTATTACCGCCTTTGAGTGAGCTGATACCGCTCGCCGCAGCCGAACGACCGAGCGCA
GCGAGTCAGTGAGCGAGGAAGCGGAAGAGCGCCTGATGCGGTATTTTCTCCTTACGCATCTGTGCGGTAT
TTCACACCGCAATGGTGCACTCTCAGTACAATCTGCTCTGATGCCGCATAGTTAAGCCAGTATACACTCC
GCTATCGCTACGTGACTGGGTCATGGCTGCGCCCCGACACCCGCCAACACCCGCTGACGCGCCCTGACGG
GCTTGTCTGCTCCCGGCATCCGCTTACAGACAAGCTGTGACCGTCTCCGGGAGCTGCATGTGTCAGAGGT
TTTCACCGTCATCACCGAAACGCGCGAGGCAGCTGCGGTAAAGCTCATCAGCGTGGTCGTGAAGCGATTC
ACAGATGTCTGCCTGTTCATCCGCGTCCAGCTCGTTGAGTTTCTCCAGAAGCGTTAAT
Features (pLannotate 1.2.2; 20 found; start..end, strand, type, name):
     73..453     +  CDS            YPB1_ECOLX: Protein predicted: Swiss-Prot protein existence level 4. From Escherichia coli.
    525..816     -  CDS            TcR (fragment): tetracycline efflux protein; tet; confers resistance to tetracycline
    831..852     -  protein_bind   CAP binding site: CAP binding activates transcription in the presence of cAMP. E. coli catabolite activator protein
    865..1947    -  CDS            lacI: lac repressor; lacI; The lac repressor binds to the lac operator to inhibit transcription in E. coli. This inhibition can be relieved by adding lactose or isopropyl-β-D-thiogalactopyranoside (IPTG).
   1948..2025    -  promoter       lacI promoter: lacI
   2033..2312    -  CDS            TcR (fragment): tetracycline efflux protein; tet; confers resistance to tetracycline
   2334..2352    +  promoter       T7 promoter: promoter for bacteriophage T7 RNA polymerase
   2353..2377    +  protein_bind   lac operator: The lac repressor binds to the lac operator to inhibit transcription in E. coli. This inhibition can be relieved by adding lactose or isopropyl-β-D-thiogalactopyranoside (IPTG). lac repressor encoded by lacI
   2392..2414    +  RBS            RBS: efficient ribosome binding site from bacteriophage T7 gene 10 (Olins and Rangwala, 1989)
   2457..2744    +  CDS            SUMO: cleavable ubiquitin-like protein tag; S. cerevisiae SMT3 (truncated and modified); modified to prevent cleavage by eukaryotic SUMO proteases
   2745..3686    +  CDS            fmt: FMT_ECOLI - Also known as yhdD. Experimental evidence at protein level: Swiss-Prot protein existence level 1. Attaches a formyl group to the free amino group of methionyl- tRNA(fMet). The formyl group appears to play a dual role in the initiator identity of N-formylmethionyl-tRNA by promoting its recognition by IF2 and preventing the misappropriation of this tRNA by the elongation apparatus. From Escherichia coli (strain K12).
   3741..3758    +  CDS            9xHis (fragment): 9xHis affinity tag
   3768..3817    +  CDS            SET1 (fragment): solubility-enhancement tag derived from T7 phage gene 10B
   3825..3872    +  terminator     T7 terminator: transcription terminator for bacteriophage T7 RNA polymerase
   3909..4337    +  rep_origin     f1 ori (sequence partly withheld): f1 bacteriophage origin of replication; arrow indicates direction of (+) strand synthesis
   4390..4494    +  promoter       AmpR promoter: bla
   4495..5355    +  CDS            AmpR: β-lactamase; bla; confers resistance to ampicillin, carbenicillin, and related antibiotics
   5526..6114    +  rep_origin     ori: high-copy-number ColE1/pMB1/pBR322/pUC origin of replication
   6300..6439    -  misc_feature   bom: basis of mobility region from pBR322
   6541..56      -  CDS            rop (across the origin): Rop protein, which maintains plasmids at low copy number; rop
