[The description below was written by a language model from this plasmid's Addgene catalogue record and pLannotate feature annotations shown in this document.]
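Description:
pNQ056 is a bacterial expression plasmid built on the pESUMO backbone for producing E. coli methionyl-tRNA formyltransferase (MTF, encoded by fmt) as a fusion to an N-terminal 6xHis-SUMO tag. The 6,676 nt sequence has a pET-like layout. It carries a ColE1/pBR322-type origin together with the bom region and the rop gene, which moderates copy number, although the catalogue lists copy number as unknown. An f1 phage origin is also present, and selection is through an AmpR β-lactamase cassette conferring ampicillin resistance. Two short tetracycline-resistance fragments flanking the lacI cassette are non-functional backbone remnants.

Expression is driven by a T7 promoter followed directly by a lac operator, with the efficient T7 gene 10 ribosome binding site upstream of the open reading frame and a T7 terminator downstream. The plasmid-borne lacI gene, under its own promoter, supplies repressor, so transcription should be IPTG-inducible in a host that provides T7 RNA polymerase. The yeast SMT3-derived SUMO module runs directly into the 942 bp fmt coding sequence, from which the initiator methionine (M1) has been deleted to give a seamless junction; the insert was introduced by Gibson assembly. The N-terminal 6xHis named in the catalogue is not separately annotated in the feature table, but it would fit in the unannotated gap between the RBS and SUMO. A His-tag fragment annotated downstream of fmt appears to be backbone sequence, and the record does not indicate whether it is translated.

This arrangement typically supports affinity purification via the His tag, with the option of removing the tag using a SUMO protease. MTF formylates methionyl-tRNA(fMet), and the associated publication concerns real-time tracking of transcription-translation coupling. This suggests the purified enzyme serves as a component of reconstituted translation systems.
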