Addgene plasmid #242078: pNQ056
Purpose: Expresses MTF as fusion with 6xHis-SUMO
Depositing lab: Olivier Duss. Depositing organization: European Molecular Biology Laboratory (EMBL), Heidelberg. Publication: Tracking transcription-translation coupling in real time. Qureshi NS, Duss O. Nature. 2025 Jan;637(8045):487-495. doi: 10.1038/s41586-024-08308-w. Epub 2024 Dec 4. PubMed 39633055.
Backbone
  Vector backbone: pESUMO
  Vector type: Bacterial Expression
Growth in bacteria
  Bacterial resistance: Ampicillin, 100 μg/mL
  Growth temperature: 37°C
  Growth strain: DH5alpha
  Copy number: Unknown
Gene/Insert
  Gene/Insert name: FMT
  Species: E. coli
  Insert size (bp): 942
  Mutation: M1 is deleted
  Entrez Gene: fmt (a.k.a. b3288, ECK3274, ftm, yhdD)
  Tag / fusion protein: SUMO (N terminal on backbone)
  Cloning method: Gibson Cloning
  Sequencing primers: 5′ taatacgactcactataggg
Terms and licenses: Academic/Nonprofit Terms; Industry Terms: Not Available to Industry
How to cite: pNQ056 was a gift from Olivier Duss (Addgene plasmid # 242078 ; http://n2t.net/addgene:242078 ; RRID:Addgene_242078)
